Addgene plasmid #176811: pEE054
Purpose: Encodes codon optimized putative thermophilic PET hydrolase enzyme for bacterial expression
Depositing lab: Gregg Beckham. Depositing organization: National Laboratory of the Rockies (NLR). Publication: Sourcing thermotolerant poly(ethylene terephthalate) hydrolase scaffolds from natural diversity. Erickson E, Gado JE, Avilan L, Bratti F, Brizendine RK, Cox PA, Gill R, Graham R, Kim DJ, Konig G, Michener WE, Poudel S, Ramirez KJ, Shakespeare TJ, Zahn M, Boyd ES, Payne CM, DuBois JL, Pickford AR, Beckham GT, McGeehan JE. Nat Commun. 2022 Dec 21;13(1):7850. doi: 10.1038/s41467-022-35237-x. PubMed 36543766.
Backbone
  Vector backbone: pET21b(+)
  Backbone manufacturer: EMD Biosciences
  Backbone size w/o insert (bp): 5366
  Vector type: Bacterial Expression
Growth in bacteria
  Bacterial resistance: Ampicillin, 100 μg/mL
  Growth temperature: 37°C
  Growth strain: DH5alpha
  Copy number: High Copy
Gene/Insert
  Gene/Insert name: 605 (alt name: Actinomycetia WP_106963453.1)
  Species: Actinomycetia
  Insert size (bp): 789
  Promoter: T7
  Tag / fusion protein: 6xHis (C terminal on backbone)
  Cloning method: Restriction Enzyme; 5′ cloning site NdeI (unknown if destroyed); 3′ cloning site XhoI (unknown if destroyed)
  Sequencing primers: 5′ T7 For; 3′ T7 Rev
Terms and licenses: Academic/Nonprofit Terms; Industry Terms: Not Available to Industry
Depositor comments: Accession Number WP_106963453.1
How to cite: pEE054 was a gift from Gregg Beckham (Addgene plasmid # 176811 ; http://n2t.net/addgene:176811 ; RRID:Addgene_176811)
