[The description below was written by a language model from this plasmid's Addgene catalogue record and pLannotate feature annotations shown in this document.]
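Description:
pEE054 is a bacterial expression plasmid built on the pET21b(+) backbone, carrying a codon-optimized gene for a putative thermophilic poly(ethylene terephthalate) (PET) hydrolase. The insert, designated "605", is about 789 bp, derives from a protein sequence attributed to Actinomycetia, and was cloned between the NdeI and XhoI sites. The sequenced plasmid is 6,155 nt. It is selected with ampicillin through the β-lactamase gene (AmpR) and its own promoter, and replicates from a ColE1/pBR322-type origin. The catalogue lists it as high copy, although the backbone also carries the rop gene and the bom region, which are typical of pBR322-derived pET vectors. An f1 origin is present as well. The short tetracycline-resistance fragments in the annotation are non-functional pBR322 remnants.

Expression follows the standard pET arrangement. A T7 promoter followed directly by a lac operator drives the open reading frame, with the strong T7 gene 10 ribosome binding site upstream and a T7 terminator downstream. The plasmid-borne lacI gene supplies repressor, so transcription stays low until IPTG induction in a host that provides T7 RNA polymerase. The annotated coding region resembles a characterized cutinase known to degrade PET, consistent with the predicted function. It is fused at its C terminus to the backbone-encoded 6xHis tag, which the annotation software labels as a partial 9xHis match, allowing metal-affinity purification. The short "SET1" hit between the tag and the terminator is probably just backbone sequence of T7 origin rather than a functional fusion. The construct is intended for recombinant production of this candidate enzyme in E. coli, as part of a survey of naturally occurring thermotolerant PET hydrolase scaffolds.
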