Features (pLannotate 1.2.2; 19 found; start..end, strand, type, name):
    995..1072    -  promoter       lacI promoter: lacI
   1080..1359    -  CDS            TcR (fragment): tetracycline efflux protein; tet; confers resistance to tetracycline
   1381..1399    +  promoter       T7 promoter: promoter for bacteriophage T7 RNA polymerase
   1400..1424    +  protein_bind   lac operator: The lac repressor binds to the lac operator to inhibit transcription in E. coli. This inhibition can be relieved by adding lactose or isopropyl-β-D-thiogalactopyranoside (IPTG). lac repressor encoded by lacI
   1439..1461    +  RBS            RBS: efficient ribosome binding site from bacteriophage T7 gene 10 (Olins and Rangwala, 1989)
   1472..2200    +  CDS            PETH_UNKP (fragment): Experimental evidence at protein level: Swiss-Prot protein existence level 1. Cutinase that degrades cutin fibers prepared from tomato peels and hydrolyzes various fatty acid monoesters with acyl chain lengths of 2 to 18, with a preference for short-chain substrates (C4 substrate at most). Cannot hydrolyze olive oil (PubMed:22194294). Is also able to degrade polyethylene terephthalate (PET), the most abundant polyester plastic in the world (PubMed:22194294, PubMed:32269349). Can also depolymerize poly(epsilon-caprolactone) (PCL), a synthetic aliphatic biodegradable polyester (PubMed:22194294).
   2267..2284    +  CDS            9xHis (fragment): 9xHis affinity tag
   2294..2343    +  CDS            SET1 (fragment): solubility-enhancement tag derived from T7 phage gene 10B
   2351..2398    +  terminator     T7 terminator: transcription terminator for bacteriophage T7 RNA polymerase
   2435..2863    +  rep_origin     f1 ori (sequence partly withheld): f1 bacteriophage origin of replication; arrow indicates direction of (+) strand synthesis
   2916..3020    +  promoter       AmpR promoter: bla
   3021..3881    +  CDS            AmpR: β-lactamase; bla; confers resistance to ampicillin, carbenicillin, and related antibiotics
   4052..4640    +  rep_origin     ori: high-copy-number ColE1/pMB1/pBR322/pUC origin of replication
   4826..4965    -  misc_feature   bom: basis of mobility region from pBR322
   5067..5258    -  CDS            rop: Rop protein, which maintains plasmids at low copy number; rop
   5275..5655    +  CDS            YPB1_ECOLX: Protein predicted: Swiss-Prot protein existence level 4. From Escherichia coli.
   5727..6018    -  CDS            TcR (fragment): tetracycline efflux protein; tet; confers resistance to tetracycline
   6033..6054    -  protein_bind   CAP binding site: CAP binding activates transcription in the presence of cAMP. E. coli catabolite activator protein
   6067..994     -  CDS            lacI (across the origin): lac repressor; lacI; The lac repressor binds to the lac operator to inhibit transcription in E. coli. This inhibition can be relieved by adding lactose or isopropyl-β-D-thiogalactopyranoside (IPTG).
>Addgene plasmid #176811 | pEE054 | addgene full sequence | sequence record 349674 | Addgene NGS Result
GCGCCAGGGTGGTTTTTCTTTTCACCAGTGAGACGGGCAACAGCTGATTGCCCTTCACCGCCTGGCCCTG
AGAGAGTTGCAGCAAGCGGTCCACGCTGGTTTGCCCCAGCAGGCGAAAATCCTGTTTGATGGTGGTTAAC
GGCGGGATATAACATGAGCTGTCTTCGGTATCGTCGTATCCCACTACCGAGATATCCGCACCAACGCGCA
GCCCGGACTCGGTAATGGCGCGCATTGCGCCCAGCGCCATCTGATCGTTGGCAACCAGCATCGCAGTGGG
AACGATGCCCTCATTCAGCATTTGCATGGTTTGTTGAAAACCGGACATGGCACTCCAGTCGCCTTCCCGT
TCCGCTATCGGCTGAATTTGATTGCGAGTGAGATATTTATGCCAGCCAGCCAGACGCAGACGCGCCGAGA
CAGAACTTAATGGGCCCGCTAACAGCGCGATTTGCTGGTGACCCAATGCGACCAGATGCTCCACGCCCAG
TCGCGTACCGTCTTCATGGGAGAAAATAATACTGTTGATGGGTGTCTGGTCAGAGACATCAAGAAATAAC
GCCGGAACATTAGTGCAGGCAGCTTCCACAGCAATGGCATCCTGGTCATCCAGCGGATAGTTAATGATCA
GCCCACTGACGCGTTGCGCGAGAAGATTGTGCACCGCCGCTTTACAGGCTTCGACGCCGCTTCGTTCTAC
CATCGACACCACCACGCTGGCACCCAGTTGATCGGCGCGAGATTTAATCGCCGCGACAATTTGCGACGGC
GCGTGCAGGGCCAGACTGGAGGTGGCAACGCCAATCAGCAACGACTGTTTGCCCGCCAGTTGTTGTGCCA
CGCGGTTGGGAATGTAATTCAGCTCCGCCATCGCCGCTTCCACTTTTTCCCGCGTTTTCGCAGAAACGTG
GCTGGCCTGGTTCACCACGCGGGAAACGGTCTGATAAGAGACACCGGCATACTCTGCGACATCGTATAAC
GTTACTGGTTTCACATTCACCACCCTGAATTGACTCTCTTCCGGGCGCTATCATGCCATACCGCGAAAGG
TTTTGCGCCATTCGATGGTGTCCGGGATCTCGACGCTCTCCCTTATGCGACTCCTGCATTAGGAAGCAGC
CCAGTAGTAGGTTGAGGCCGTTGAGCACCGCCGCCGCAAGGAATGGTGCATGCAAGGAGATGGCGCCCAA
CAGTCCCCCGGCCACGGGGCCTGCCACCATACCCACGCCGAAACAAGCGCTCATGAGCCCGAAGTGGCGA
GCCCGATCTTCCCCATCGGTGATGTCGGCGATATAGGCGCCAGCAACCGCACCTGTGGCGCCGGTGATGC
CGGCCACGATGCGTCCGGCGTAGAGGATCGAGATCTCGATCCCGCGAAATTAATACGACTCACTATAGGG
GAATTGTGAGCGGATAACAATTCCCCTCTAGAAATAATTTTGTTTAACTTTAAGAAGGAGATATACATAT
GGCCGCGGACAATCCGTACGAACGTGGCCCAGCGCCGACCGAATCCTCGATCGAAGCACTGCGCGGTCCT
TACGCTGTTTCCCAGACCTCTGTGTCTCGGCTGGCTGCAACTGGCTTCGGCGGCGGCACGATTTACTATC
CGACCAGCACCGCGGACGGCACGTTTGGTGCTGTGGCAATCAGCCCGGGTTTCACTGCCCTGGAAAGCTC
TATTTCCTGGTTGGGCCCGCGTCTGGCGTCTCAAGGCTTCGTGGTGTTTACGATCGACACCCTGACCACT
GTGGACCAGCCGGGTTCCCGTGGTGACCAGCTCCTGGCCGCGCTTGATTACCTCACTCAGCGCTCTTCTG
TTCGCGGTCGCATCGATTCCTCCCGTCTGGGCGTTATGGGTCACTCAATGGGTGGCGGCGGTTCCTTGGA
AGCTGCTAAAACCCGTCCGAGCCTCAAAGCTGCTATTCCTATGACCCCTTGGAACCTGGATAAGACATGG
CCTGAGCTGAGGACCCCTACTCTGATTTTTGGCGCGGATGCTGACACCATCGCGCCGGTGGCGACTCACG
CGAAACCTTTCTATAATACTCTGCCTTCTTCCCTTGACCGTACTTACATCGAACTGAACAACGCTACCCA
CTTTGCTCCTAACACGTCTAACACGACCATCGCTAAATACTCCATCTCGTGGCTGAAACGTTTCATCGAC
AAAGATACCCGCTATGAACAGTTCCTGTGTCCGCTGCCTCAGCGTAGCCTTACCATTGACGAAGCGCAGG
GCAACTGTCCGCACACCTCCCTCGAGCACCACCACCACCACCACTGAGATCCGGCTGCTAACAAAGCCCG
AAAGGAAGCTGAGTTGGCTGCTGCCACCGCTGAGCAATAACTAGCATAACCCCTTGGGGCCTCTAAACGG
GTCTTGAGGGGTTTTTTGCTGAAAGGAGGAACTATATCCGGATTGGCGAATGGG
[124 nt withheld, positions 2435-2558]
C
[91 nt withheld, positions 2560-2650]
A
[49 nt withheld, positions 2652-2700]
CCTTTGACGTTGGAGTCCACGTTCTTT
[37 nt withheld, positions 2728-2764]
ACCCTATCTCGGTCTATTCTTTTGATTTATAAGGGATTTTGCCGATTTCGGCCTATTGGTTAAAAAATGA
GCTGATTTAACAAAAATTTAACGCGAATTTTAACAAAATATTAACGCTTACAATTTAGGTGGCACTTTTC
GGGGAAATGTGCGCGGAACCCCTATTTGTTTATTTTTCTAAATACATTCAAATATGTATCCGCTCATGAG
ACAATAACCCTGATAAATGCTTCAATAATATTGAAAAAGGAAGAGTATGAGTATTCAACATTTCCGTGTC
GCCCTTATTCCCTTTTTTGCGGCATTTTGCCTTCCTGTTTTTGCTCACCCAGAAACGCTGGTGAAAGTAA
AAGATGCTGAAGATCAGTTGGGTGCACGAGTGGGTTACATCGAACTGGATCTCAACAGCGGTAAGATCCT
TGAGAGTTTTCGCCCCGAAGAACGTTTTCCAATGATGAGCACTTTTAAAGTTCTGCTATGTGGCGCGGTA
TTATCCCGTATTGACGCCGGGCAAGAGCAACTCGGTCGCCGCATACACTATTCTCAGAATGACTTGGTTG
AGTACTCACCAGTCACAGAAAAGCATCTTACGGATGGCATGACAGTAAGAGAATTATGCAGTGCTGCCAT
AACCATGAGTGATAACACTGCGGCCAACTTACTTCTGACAACGATCGGAGGACCGAAGGAGCTAACCGCT
TTTTTGCACAACATGGGGGATCATGTAACTCGCCTTGATCGTTGGGAACCGGAGCTGAATGAAGCCATAC
CAAACGACGAGCGTGACACCACGATGCCTGCAGCAATGGCAACAACGTTGCGCAAACTATTAACTGGCGA
ACTACTTACTCTAGCTTCCCGGCAACAATTAATAGACTGGATGGAGGCGGATAAAGTTGCAGGACCACTT
CTGCGCTCGGCCCTTCCGGCTGGCTGGTTTATTGCTGATAAATCTGGAGCCGGTGAGCGTGGGTCTCGCG
GTATCATTGCAGCACTGGGGCCAGATGGTAAGCCCTCCCGTATCGTAGTTATCTACACGACGGGGAGTCA
GGCAACTATGGATGAACGAAATAGACAGATCGCTGAGATAGGTGCCTCACTGATTAAGCATTGGTAACTG
TCAGACCAAGTTTACTCATATATACTTTAGATTGATTTAAAACTTCATTTTTAATTTAAAAGGATCTAGG
TGAAGATCCTTTTTGATAATCTCATGACCAAAATCCCTTAACGTGAGTTTTCGTTCCACTGAGCGTCAGA
CCCCGTAGAAAAGATCAAAGGATCTTCTTGAGATCCTTTTTTTCTGCGCGTAATCTGCTGCTTGCAAACA
AAAAAACCACCGCTACCAGCGGTGGTTTGTTTGCCGGATCAAGAGCTACCAACTCTTTTTCCGAAGGTAA
CTGGCTTCAGCAGAGCGCAGATACCAAATACTGTCCTTCTAGTGTAGCCGTAGTTAGGCCACCACTTCAA
GAACTCTGTAGCACCGCCTACATACCTCGCTCTGCTAATCCTGTTACCAGTGGCTGCTGCCAGTGGCGAT
AAGTCGTGTCTTACCGGGTTGGACTCAAGACGATAGTTACCGGATAAGGCGCAGCGGTCGGGCTGAACGG
GGGGTTCGTGCACACAGCCCAGCTTGGAGCGAACGACCTACACCGAACTGAGATACCTACAGCGTGAGCT
ATGAGAAAGCGCCACGCTTCCCGAAGGGAGAAAGGCGGACAGGTATCCGGTAAGCGGCAGGGTCGGAACA
GGAGAGCGCACGAGGGAGCTTCCAGGGGGAAACGCCTGGTATCTTTATAGTCCTGTCGGGTTTCGCCACC
TCTGACTTGAGCGTCGATTTTTGTGATGCTCGTCAGGGGGGCGGAGCCTATGGAAAAACGCCAGCAACGC
GGCCTTTTTACGGTTCCTGGCCTTTTGCTGGCCTTTTGCTCACATGTTCTTTCCTGCGTTATCCCCTGAT
TCTGTGGATAACCGTATTACCGCCTTTGAGTGAGCTGATACCGCTCGCCGCAGCCGAACGACCGAGCGCA
GCGAGTCAGTGAGCGAGGAAGCGGAAGAGCGCCTGATGCGGTATTTTCTCCTTACGCATCTGTGCGGTAT
TTCACACCGCAATGGTGCACTCTCAGTACAATCTGCTCTGATGCCGCATAGTTAAGCCAGTATACACTCC
GCTATCGCTACGTGACTGGGTCATGGCTGCGCCCCGACACCCGCCAACACCCGCTGACGCGCCCTGACGG
GCTTGTCTGCTCCCGGCATCCGCTTACAGACAAGCTGTGACCGTCTCCGGGAGCTGCATGTGTCAGAGGT
TTTCACCGTCATCACCGAAACGCGCGAGGCAGCTGCGGTAAAGCTCATCAGCGTGGTCGTGAAGCGATTC
ACAGATGTCTGCCTGTTCATCCGCGTCCAGCTCGTTGAGTTTCTCCAGAAGCGTTAATGTCTGGCTTCTG
ATAAAGCGGGCCATGTTAAGGGCGGTTTTTTCCTGTTTGGTCACTGATGCCTCCGTGTAAGGGGGATTTC
TGTTCATGGGGGTAATGATACCGATGAAACGAGAGAGGATGCTCACGATACGGGTTACTGATGATGAACA
TGCCCGGTTACTGGAACGTTGTGAGGGTAAACAACTGGCGGTATGGATGCGGCGGGACCAGAGAAAAATC
ACTCAGGGTCAATGCCAGCGCTTCGTTAATACAGATGTAGGTGTTCCACAGGGTAGCCAGCAGCATCCTG
CGATGCAGATCCGGAACATAATGGTGCAGGGCGCTGACTTCCGCGTTTCCAGACTTTACGAAACACGGAA
ACCGAAGACCATTCATGTTGTTGCTCAGGTCGCAGACGTTTTGCAGCAGCAGTCGCTTCACGTTCGCTCG
CGTATCGGTGATTCATTCTGCTAACCAGTAAGGCAACCCCGCCAGCCTAGCCGGGTCCTCAACGACAGGA
GCACGATCATGCGCACCCGTGGGGCCGCCATGCCGGCGATAATGGCCTGCTTCTCGCCGAAACGTTTGGT
GGCGGGACCAGTGACGAAGGCTTGAGCGAGGGCGTGCAAGATTCCGAATACCGCAAGCGACAGGCCGATC
ATCGTCGCGCTCCAGCGAAAGCGGTCCTCGCCGAAAATGACCCAGAGCGCTGCCGGCACCTGTCCTACGA
GTTGCATGATAAAGAAGACAGTCATAAGTGCGGCGACGATAGTCATGCCCCGCGCCCACCGGAAGGAGCT
GACTGGGTTGAAGGCTCTCAAGGGCATCGGTCGAGATCCCGGTGCCTAATGAGTGAGCTAACTTACATTA
ATTGCGTTGCGCTCACTGCCCGCTTTCCAGTCGGGAAACCTGTCGTGCCAGCTGCATTAATGAATCGGCC
AACGCGCGGGGAGAGGCGGTTTGCGTATTGG
