>Addgene plasmid #176811 | pEE054 | depositor partial sequence | sequence record 342677 | Insert (including NdeI and XhoI sites)
CATATGGCCGCGGACAATCCGTACGAACGTGGCCCAGCGCCGACCGAATCCTCGATCGAAGCACTGCGCG
GTCCTTACGCTGTTTCCCAGACCTCTGTGTCTCGGCTGGCTGCAACTGGCTTCGGCGGCGGCACGATTTA
CTATCCGACCAGCACCGCGGACGGCACGTTTGGTGCTGTGGCAATCAGCCCGGGTTTCACTGCCCTGGAA
AGCTCTATTTCCTGGTTGGGCCCGCGTCTGGCGTCTCAAGGCTTCGTGGTGTTTACGATCGACACCCTGA
CCACTGTGGACCAGCCGGGTTCCCGTGGTGACCAGCTCCTGGCCGCGCTTGATTACCTCACTCAGCGCTC
TTCTGTTCGCGGTCGCATCGATTCCTCCCGTCTGGGCGTTATGGGTCACTCAATGGGTGGCGGCGGTTCC
TTGGAAGCTGCTAAAACCCGTCCGAGCCTCAAAGCTGCTATTCCTATGACCCCTTGGAACCTGGATAAGA
CATGGCCTGAGCTGAGGACCCCTACTCTGATTTTTGGCGCGGATGCTGACACCATCGCGCCGGTGGCGAC
TCACGCGAAACCTTTCTATAATACTCTGCCTTCTTCCCTTGACCGTACTTACATCGAACTGAACAACGCT
ACCCACTTTGCTCCTAACACGTCTAACACGACCATCGCTAAATACTCCATCTCGTGGCTGAAACGTTTCA
TCGACAAAGATACCCGCTATGAACAGTTCCTGTGTCCGCTGCCTCAGCGTAGCCTTACCATTGACGAAGC
GCAGGGCAACTGTCCGCACACCTCCCTCGAG
